Addgene plasmid #49417: JpExpress404 PTEN-LONG
Purpose: Bacterial Expression Vector
Depositing lab: Ramon Parsons. Depositing organization: Icahn School of Medicine at Mount Sinai. Publication: A secreted PTEN phosphatase that enters cells to alter signaling and survival. Hopkins BD, Fine B, Steinbach N, Dendy M, Rapp Z, Shaw J, Pappas K, Yu JS, Hodakoski C, Mense S, Klein J, Pegno S, Sulis ML, Goldstein H, Amendolara B, Lei L, Maurer M, Bruce J, Canoll P, Hibshoosh H, Parsons R. Science. 2013 Jul 26;341(6144):399-402. doi: 10.1126/science.1234907. Epub 2013 Jun 6. PubMed 23744781.
Backbone
  Vector backbone: JpExpress404
  Backbone manufacturer: DNA2.0
  Backbone size w/o insert (bp): 3968
  Total vector size (bp): 5793
  Modifications to backbone: N/A
  Vector type: Bacterial Expression
Growth in bacteria
  Bacterial resistance: Ampicillin, 100 μg/mL
  Growth temperature: 37°C
  Growth strain: Top10
  Copy number: High Copy
Gene/Insert
  Gene/Insert name: PTEN-Long
  Entrez Gene: PTEN (a.k.a. 10q23del, BZS, CWS1, DEC, GLM2, MHAM, MMAC1, PTEN1, PTENbeta, TEP1)
  Promoter: T5
  Cloning method: Unknown
  Sequencing primers: 5′ pNI-Rev (CGTTGCTTTTTCGATTGATG); 3′ rrnB_T1_term-F (ACGAAAGGCTCAGTCGAAAG)
Terms and licenses: Academic/Nonprofit Terms; Industry Terms: Not Available to Industry
Depositor comments: The PTEN nucleotide sequence in this plasmid has been codon optimized for expression in bacteria.
How to cite: JpExpress404 PTEN-LONG was a gift from Ramon Parsons (Addgene plasmid # 49417 ; http://n2t.net/addgene:49417 ; RRID:Addgene_49417)
