[The description below was written by a language model from this plasmid's Addgene catalogue record and pLannotate feature annotations shown in this document.]
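Description:
JpExpress404 PTEN-LONG is a 5,793 bp bacterial expression plasmid built on the commercial JpExpress404 backbone (3,968 bp without insert). It replicates in E. coli from a high-copy ColE1/pUC-type origin and is selected with ampicillin through a β-lactamase (AmpR) gene driven by its own promoter. The backbone also carries a lacI gene with its promoter, so the plasmid supplies the lac repressor needed to control expression of the insert.

The payload is PTEN-Long, the N-terminally extended form of the human tumour-suppressor phosphatase PTEN, with a nucleotide sequence that the depositor states was codon optimized for bacterial expression. The catalogue lists a T5 promoter. The feature table does not annotate the promoter itself, but it shows three lac operator sites (one the symmetric, tight-binding version) upstream of the coding region. This arrangement fits a lac-repressed, IPTG-inducible T5 system recognised by the host's own RNA polymerase. The automated annotation marks only the canonical PTEN segment at 2042..3250. The roughly 500 bp between the operators and this segment is unannotated and presumably contains the ribosome-binding site and the PTEN-Long N-terminal extension, though the table does not confirm this. No affinity tag is recorded. Fragments of the rrnB T1 and T2 terminators flank the cassette, while the short lacZα, KanR and 5S rRNA matches appear to be backbone remnants.

The construct is intended for producing recombinant PTEN-Long protein in E. coli. The associated publication describes this form as a secreted phosphatase that enters cells to alter signaling and survival.
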