Features (pLannotate 1.2.2; 14 found; start..end, strand, type, name):
     86..674     +  rep_origin     ori: high-copy-number ColE1/pMB1/pBR322/pUC origin of replication
    899..916     +  terminator     rrnB T2 terminator (fragment): transcription terminator T2 from the E. coli rrnB gene
    941..960     -  CDS            lacZα (fragment): LacZα fragment of β-galactosidase; lacZ fragment
   1417..1433    +  protein_bind   lac operator: The lac repressor binds to the lac operator to inhibit transcription in E. coli. This inhibition can be relieved by adding lactose or isopropyl-β-D-thiogalactopyranoside (IPTG). lac repressor encoded by lacI
   1478..1494    +  protein_bind   lac operator: The lac repressor binds to the lac operator to inhibit transcription in E. coli. This inhibition can be relieved by adding lactose or isopropyl-β-D-thiogalactopyranoside (IPTG). lac repressor encoded by lacI
   1508..1527    +  protein_bind   lac operator (symmetric): The lac repressor binds to the lac operator to inhibit transcription in E. coli. This inhibition can be relieved by adding lactose or isopropyl-β-D-thiogalactopyranoside (IPTG). The symmetric lac operator was optimized for tight binding of lac repressor. lac repressor encoded by lacI
   2042..3250    +  CDS            PTEN: PTEN_HUMAN - Also known as MMAC1, TEP1. Experimental evidence at protein level: Swiss-Prot protein existence level 1. [Isoform alpha]: Functional kinase, like isoform 1 it antagonizes the PI3K-AKT/PKB signaling pathway. Plays a role in mitochondrial energetic metabolism by promoting COX activity and ATP production, via collaboration with isoform 1 in increasing protein levels of PINK1. From Homo sapiens (Human).
   3427..3467    -  terminator     rrnB T1 terminator (fragment): transcription terminator T1 from the E. coli rrnB gene
   3469..3584    -  ncRNA          5S rRNA: Accession: RF00001 - 5S ribosomal RNA
   3615..3639    +  CDS            KanR (fragment): aminoglycoside phosphotransferase; aph(3')-Ia; confers resistance to kanamycin
   3669..3765    +  promoter       AmpR promoter (fragment): bla
   3768..4628    +  CDS            AmpR: β-lactamase; bla; confers resistance to ampicillin, carbenicillin, and related antibiotics
   4637..4710    +  promoter       lacI promoter (fragment): lacI
   4711..5790    +  CDS            lacI: LACI_ECOLI - Experimental evidence at protein level: Swiss-Prot protein existence level 1. Repressor of the lactose operon. Binds allolactose as an inducer. From Escherichia coli (strain K12).
>Addgene plasmid #49417 | JpExpress404 PTEN-LONG | depositor full sequence | sequence record 92237 | JpExpress404 PTEN-LONG sequence 5793 bps
CTCATGACCAAAATCCCTTAACGTGAGTTACGCGCGCGTCGTTCCACTGAGCGTCAGACCCCGTAGAAAA
GATCAAAGGATCTTCTTGAGATCCTTTTTTTCTGCGCGTAATCTGCTGCTTGCAAACAAAAAAACCACCG
CTACCAGCGGTGGTTTGTTTGCCGGATCAAGAGCTACCAACTCTTTTTCCGAAGGTAACTGGCTTCAGCA
GAGCGCAGATACCAAATACTGTTCTTCTAGTGTAGCCGTAGTTAGCCCACCACTTCAAGAACTCTGTAGC
ACCGCCTACATACCTCGCTCTGCTAATCCTGTTACCAGTGGCTGCTGCCAGTGGCGATAAGTCGTGTCTT
ACCGGGTTGGACTCAAGACGATAGTTACCGGATAAGGCGCAGCGGTCGGGCTGAACGGGGGGTTCGTGCA
CACAGCCCAGCTTGGAGCGAACGACCTACACCGAACTGAGATACCTACAGCGTGAGCTATGAGAAAGCGC
CACGCTTCCCGAAGGGAGAAAGGCGGACAGGTATCCGGTAAGCGGCAGGGTCGGAACAGGAGAGCGCACG
AGGGAGCTTCCAGGGGGAAACGCCTGGTATCTTTATAGTCCTGTCGGGTTTCGCCACCTCTGACTTGAGC
GTCGATTTTTGTGATGCTCGTCAGGGGGGCGGAGCCTATGGAAAAACGCCAGCAACGCGGCCTTTTTACG
GTTCCTGGCCTTTTGCTGGCCTTTTGCTCACATGTTCTTTCCTGCGTTATCCCCTGATTCTGTGGATAAC
CGTATTACCGCCTTTGAGTGAGCTGATACCGCTCGCCGCAGCCGAACGACCGAGCGCAGCGAGTCAGTGA
GCGAGGAAGCGGAAGGCGAGAGTAGGGAACTGCCAGGCATCAAACTAAGCAGAAGGCCCCTGACGGATGG
CCTTTTTGCGTTTCTACAAACTCTTTCTGTGTTGTAAAACGACGGCCAGTCTTAAGCTCGGGCCCCCTGG
GCGGTTCTGATAACGAGTAATCGTTAATCCGCAAATAACGTAAAAACCCGCTTCGGCGGGTTTTTTTATG
GGGGGAGTTTAGGGAAAGAGCATTTGTCAGAATATTTAAGGGCGCCTGTCACTTTGCTTGATATATGAGA
ATTATTTAACCTTATAAATGAGAAAAAAGCAACGCACTTTAAATAAGATACGTTGCTTTTTCGATTGATG
AACACCTATAATTAAACTATTCATCTATTATTTATGATTTTTTGTATATACAATATTTCTAGTTTGTTAA
AGAGAATTAAGAAAATAAATCTCGAAAATAATAAAGGGAAAATCAGTTTTTGATATCAAAATTATACATG
TCAACGATAATACAAAATATAATACAAACTATAAGATGTTATCAGTATTTATTATGCATTTAGAATAAAT
TTTGTGTCGCCCTTAATTGTGAGCGGATAACAATTACGAGCTTCATGCACAGTGAAATCATGAAAAATTT
ATTTGCTTTGTGAGCGGATAACAATTATAATATGTGGAATTGTGAGCGCTCACAATTCCACAACGGTTTC
CCTCTAGAAATAATTTTGTTTAACTTTTAGGAGGTAAAACATATGAGCGAGTCCCCAGTCACCATCAGCA
GAGCAGGCAACGCAGGTGAACTGGTTAGCCCGTTGCTGCTGCCGCCGACGCGCCGTCGTCGTCGCCGTCA
CATTCAGGGTCCTGGTCCGGTGCTGAACCTGCCGTCTGCTGCAGCTGCTCCGCCGGTTGCTCGTGCGCCA
GAGGCAGCGGGTGGCGGTTCCCGTTCCGAGGATTATAGCTCCTCGCCGCATAGCGCAGCAGCGGCAGCTC
GTCCGCTGGCGGCAGAGGAAAAGCAGGCTCAGTCGCTGCAACCGAGCTCTAGCCGTCGTTCTAGCCACTA
CCCAGCGGCCGTTCAGAGCCAGGCAGCCGCAGAACGTGGCGCGAGCGCGACGGCCAAAAGCCGCGCAATT
AGCATTCTGCAAAAGAAACCGCGTCACCAACAACTGTTGCCAAGCTTGAGCAGCTTCTTTTTCAGCCACC
GTCTGCCGGATATGACCGCGATTATCAAAGAGATCGTGTCCCGTAACAAGCGCCGTTATCAAGAAGATGG
CTTTGACCTGGACCTGACCTACATCTACCCGAACATTATCGCGATGGGTTTTCCAGCCGAGCGCCTGGAG
GGCGTCTACCGTAATAACATCGATGATGTGGTTCGTTTTCTGGACAGCAAACATAAGAACCATTACAAGA
TCTATAATCTGTGCGCCGAGCGTCATTATGACACCGCGAAATTCAATTGCCGTGTTGCGCAGTACCCGTT
CGAGGACCACAATCCGCCGCAACTGGAACTGATTAAACCGTTCTGCGAGGACCTGGATCAGTGGCTGTCC
GAGGACGACAACCACGTGGCCGCGATTCACTGTAAGGCCGGCAAAGGTCGTACCGGCGTCATGATCTGCG
CGTACCTGCTGCACCGCGGTAAGTTTCTGAAGGCGCAAGAAGCGCTGGACTTTTACGGCGAGGTGCGTAC
CCGCGACAAAAAGGGTGTCACCATCCCGAGCCAACGCCGCTATGTTTACTACTACAGCTATTTGCTGAAA
AACCACCTGGATTATCGTCCTGTCGCCCTGTTGTTTCACAAGATGATGTTTGAAACGATTCCGATGTTCA
GCGGCGGTACCTGTAATCCGCAGTTCGTCGTTTGTCAGCTGAAGGTGAAGATCTACAGCTCTAATAGCGG
TCCGACCCGTCGCGAAGATAAGTTTATGTATTTCGAATTCCCGCAGCCGCTGCCGGTTTGTGGTGACATC
AAGGTGGAGTTCTTCCATAAACAAAACAAGATGTTGAAGAAAGATAAGATGTTCCATTTTTGGGTCAACA
CTTTCTTTATTCCGGGTCCGGAGGAGACTAGCGAGAAAGTTGAGAACGGTAGCCTGTGCGATCAAGAAAT
CGATAGCATTTGCAGCATCGAACGTGCGGATAATGACAAAGAATATCTGGTCTTGACCCTGACGAAAAAC
GACCTGGACAAAGCGAACAAAGATAAAGCGAATCGCTATTTCAGCCCGAATTTCAAAGTTAAGCTGTACT
TTACCAAAACTGTGGAGGAACCGAGCAATCCGGAGGCGTCTAGCTCTACCAGCGTGACCCCGGACGTCAG
CGACAATGAGCCGGACCACTATCGTTACAGCGACACGACCGACAGCGATCCTGAAAATGAACCGTTTGAC
GAAGATCAACATACGCAGATTACCAAGGTGAAAGGCAACAGCGCGGATATTCAGCATTCTGGTGGCCGTA
GCAGCTTGGAAGGCCCTCGCTTCGAGGGTAAGCCGATTCCGAATCCGCTGCTGGGTCTGGATAGCACGCG
CACGGGTCACCACCACCATCACCACTAACTCGAGCCCCAAGGGCGACACCCCATAATTAGCCCGGGCGAA
AGGCCCAGTCTTTCGACTGAGCCTTTCGTTTTATTTGATGCCTGGCAGTTCCCTACTCTCGCATGGGGAG
TCCCCACACTACCATCGGCGCTACGGCGTTTCACTTCTGAGTTCGGCATGGGGTCAGGTGGGACCACCGC
GCTACTGCCGCCAGGCAAACAAGGGGTGTTATGAGCCATATTCAGGTATAAATGGGCTCGCGATAATGTT
CAGAATTGGTTAATTGGTTGTAACACTGACCCCTATTTGTTTATTTTTCTAAATACATTCAAATATGTAT
CCGCTCATGAGACAATAACCCTGATAAATGCTTCAATAATATTGAAAAAGGAAGAATATGAGTATTCAAC
ATTTCCGTGTCGCCCTTATTCCCTTTTTTGCGGCATTTTGCCTTCCTGTTTTTGCTCACCCAGAAACGCT
GGTGAAAGTAAAAGATGCTGAAGATCAGTTGGGTGCACGAGTGGGTTACATCGAACTGGATCTCAACAGC
GGTAAGATCCTTGAGAGTTTTCGCCCCGAAGAACGTTTTCCAATGATGAGCACTTTTAAAGTTCTGCTAT
GTGGCGCGGTATTATCCCGTATTGACGCCGGGCAAGAGCAACTCGGTCGCCGCATACACTATTCTCAGAA
TGACTTGGTTGAGTACTCACCAGTCACAGAAAAGCATCTTACGGATGGCATGACAGTAAGAGAATTATGC
AGTGCTGCCATAACCATGAGTGATAACACTGCGGCCAACTTACTTCTGACAACGATCGGAGGACCGAAGG
AGCTAACCGCTTTTTTGCACAACATGGGGGATCATGTAACTCGCCTTGATCGTTGGGAACCGGAGCTGAA
TGAAGCCATACCAAACGACGAGCGTGACACCACGATGCCTGTAGCGATGGCAACAACGTTGCGCAAACTA
TTAACTGGCGAACTACTTACTCTAGCTTCCCGGCAACAATTAATAGACTGGATGGAGGCGGATAAAGTTG
CAGGACCACTTCTGCGCTCGGCCCTTCCGGCTGGCTGGTTTATTGCTGATAAATCCGGAGCCGGTGAGCG
TGGTTCTCGCGGTATCATCGCAGCGCTGGGGCCAGATGGTAAGCCCTCCCGTATCGTAGTTATCTACACG
ACGGGGAGTCAGGCAACTATGGATGAACGAAATAGACAGATCGCTGAGATAGGTGCCTCACTGATTAAGC
ATTGGTAAGCGGCGCGCCATCGAATGGCGCAAAACCTTTCGCGGTATGGCATGATAGCGCCCGGAAGAGA
GTCAATTCAGGGTGGTGAATATGAAACCAGTAACGTTATACGATGTCGCAGAGTATGCCGGTGTCTCTTA
TCAGACCGTTTCCCGCGTGGTGAACCAGGCCAGCCACGTTTCTGCGAAAACGCGGGAAAAAGTGGAAGCG
GCGATGGCGGAGCTGAATTACATTCCCAACCGCGTGGCACAACAACTGGCGGGCAAACAGTCGTTGCTGA
TTGGCGTTGCCACCTCCAGTCTGGCCCTGCACGCGCCGTCGCAAATTGTCGCGGCGATTAAATCTCGCGC
CGATCAACTGGGTGCCAGCGTGGTGGTGTCGATGGTAGAACGAAGCGGCGTCGAAGCCTGTAAAGCGGCG
GTGCACAATCTTCTCGCGCAACGCGTCAGTGGGCTGATCATTAACTATCCGCTGGATGACCAGGATGCCA
TTGCTGTGGAAGCTGCCTGCACTAATGTTCCGGCGTTATTTCTTGATGTCTCTGACCAGACACCCATCAA
CAGTATTATTTTCTCCCATGAGGACGGTACGCGACTGGGCGTGGAGCATCTGGTCGCATTGGGTCACCAG
CAAATCGCGCTGTTAGCGGGCCCATTAAGTTCTGTCTCGGCGCGTCTGCGTCTGGCTGGCTGGCATAAAT
ATCTCACTCGCAATCAAATTCAGCCGATAGCGGAACGGGAAGGCGACTGGAGTGCCATGTCCGGTTTTCA
ACAAACCATGCAAATGCTGAATGAGGGCATCGTTCCCACTGCGATGCTGGTTGCCAACGATCAGATGGCG
CTGGGCGCAATGCGCGCCATTACCGAGTCCGGGCTGCGCGTTGGTGCGGATATCTCGGTAGTGGGATACG
ACGATACCGAAGATAGCTCATGTTATATCCCGCCGTTAACCACCATCAAACAGGATTTTCGCCTGCTGGG
GCAAACCAGCGTGGACCGCTTGCTGCAACTCTCTCAGGGCCAGGCGGTGAAGGGCAATCAGCTGTTGCCA
GTCTCACTGGTGAAAAGAAAAACCACCCTGGCGCCCAATACGCAAACCGCCTCTCCCCGCGCGTTGGCCG
ATTCATTAATGCAGCTGGCACGACAGGTTTCCCGACTGGAAAGCGGGCAGTGA
