>Addgene plasmid #49417 | JpExpress404 PTEN-LONG | depositor partial sequence | sequence record 73666 | Insert region, T7 For/BGH Rev
AGGAGGTAAAACATATGAGCGAGTCCCCAGTCACCATCAGCAGAGCAGGCAACGCAGGTGAACTGGTTAG
CCCGTTGCTGCTGCCGCCGACGCGCCGTCGTCGTCGCCGTCACATTCAGGGTCCTGGTCCGGTGCTGAAC
CTGCCGTCTGCTGCAGCTGCTCCGCCGGTTGCTCGTGCGCCAGAGGCAGCGGGTGGCGGTTCCCGTTCCG
AGGATTATAGCTCCTCGCCGCATAGCGCAGCAGCGGCAGCTCGTCCGCTGGCGGCAGAGGAAAAGCAGGC
TCAGTCGCTGCAACCGAGCTCTAGCCGTCGTTCTAGCCACTACCCAGCGGCCGTTCAGAGCCAGGCAGCC
GCAGAACGTGGCGCGAGCGCGACGGCCAAAAGCCGCGCAATTAGCATTCTGCAAAAGAAACCGCGTCACC
AACAACTGTTGCCAAGCTTGAGCAGCTTCTTTTTCAGCCACCGTCTGCCGGATATGACCGCGATTATCAA
AGAGATCGTGTCCCGTAACAAGCGCCGTTATCAAGAAGATGGCTTTGACCTGGACCTGACCTACATCTAC
CCGAACATTATCGCGATGGGTTTTCCAGCCGAGCGCCTGGAGGGCGTCTACCGTAATAACATCGATGATG
TGGTTCGTTTTCTGGACAGCAAACATAAGAACCATTACAAGATCTATAATCTGTGCGCCGAGCGTCATTA
TGACACCGCGAAATTCAATTGCCGTGTTGCGCAGTACCCGTTCGAGGACCACAATCCGCCGCAACTGGAA
CTGATTAAACCGTTCTGCGAGGACCTGGATCAGTGGCTGTCCGAGGACGACAACCACGTGGCCGCGATTC
ACTGTAAGGCCGGCAAAGGTCGTACCGGCGTCATGATCTGCGCGTACCTGCTGCACCGCGGTAAGTTTCT
GAAGGCGCAAGAAGCGCTGGACTTTTACGGCGAGGTGCGTACCCGCGACAAAAAGGGTGTCACCATCCCG
AGCCAACGCCGCTATGTTTACTACTACAGCTATTTGCTGAAAAACCACCTGGATTATCGTCCTGTCGCCC
TGTTGTTTCACAAGATGATGTTTGAAACGATTCCGATGTTCAGCGGCGGTACCTGTAATCCGCAGTTCGT
CGTTTGTCAGCTGAAGGTGAAGATCTACAGCTCTAATAGCGGTCCGACCCGTCGCGAAGATAAGTTTATG
TATTTCGAATTCCCGCAGCCGCTGCCGGTTTGTGGTGACATCAAGGTGGAGTTCTTCCATAAACAAAACA
AGATGTTGAAGAAAGATAAGATGTTCCATTTTTGGGTCAACACTTTCTTTATTCCGGGTCCGGAGGAGAC
TAGCGAGAAAGTTGAGAACGGTAGCCTGTGCGATCAAGAAATCGATAGCATTTGCAGCATCGAACGTGCG
GATAATGACAAAGAATATCTGGTCTTGACCCTGACGAAAAACGACCTGGACAAAGCGAACAAAGATAAAG
CGAATCGCTATTTCAGCCCGAATTTCAAAGTTAAGCTGTACTTTACCAAAACTGTGGAGGAACCGAGCAA
TCCGGAGGCGTCTAGCTCTACCAGCGTGACCCCGGACGTCAGCGACAATGAGCCGGACCACTATCGTTAC
AGCGACACGACCGACAGCGATCCTGAAAATGAACCGTTTGACGAAGATCAACATACGCAGATTACCAAGG
TGAAAGGCAACAGCGCGGATATTCAGCATTCTGGTGGCCGTAGCAGCTTGGAAGGCCCTCGCTTCGAGGG
TAAGCCGATTCCGAATCCGCTGCTGGGTCTGGATAGCACGCGCACGGGTCACCACCACCATCACCACTAA
CTCGAG
