>Addgene plasmid #49417 | JpExpress404 PTEN-LONG | addgene partial sequence | sequence record 93499 | rrnB-T1-term-F 5'-ACGAAAGGCTCAGTCGAAAG-3'
ATGGGGTGTCGCCCTTGGGGCTCGAGTTAGTGGTGATGGTGGTGGTGACCCGTGCGCGTGCTATCCAGAC
CCAGCAGCGGATTCGGAATCGGCTTACCCTCGAAGCGAGGGCCTTCCAAGCTGCTACGGCCACCAGAATG
CTGAATATCCGCGCTGTTGCCTTTCACCTTGGTAATCTGCGTATGTTGATCTTCGTCAAACGGTTCATTT
TCAGGATCGCTGTCGGTCGTGTCGCTGTAACGATAGTGGTCCGGCTCATTGTCGCTGACGTCCGGGGTCA
CGCTGGTAGAGCTAGACGCCTCCGGATTGCTCGGTTCCTCCACAGTTTTGGTAAAGTACAGCTTAACTTT
GAAATTCGGGCTGAAATAGCGATTCGCTTTATCTTTGTTCGCTTTGTCCAGGTCGTTTTTCGTCAGGGTC
AAGACCAGATATTCTTTGTCATTATCCGCACGTTCGATGCTGCAAATGCTATCGATTTCTTGATCGCACA
GGCTACCGTTCTCAACTTTCTCGCTAGTCTCCTCCGGACCCGGAATAAAGAAAGTGTTGACCCAAAAATG
GAACATCTTATCTTTCTTCAACATCTTGTTTTGTTTATGGAAGAACTCCACCTTGATGTCACCACAAACC
GGCAGCGGCTGCGGGAATTCGAAATACATAAACTTATCTTCGCGACGGGTCGGACCGCTATTAGAGCTGT
AGATCTTCACCTTCAGCTGACAAACGACGAACTGCGGATTACAGGTACCGCCGCTGAACATCGGAATCGT
TTCAAACATCATCTTGTGAAACAACAGGGCGACAGGACGATAATCCAGGTGGTTTTTCAGCAAATAGCTG
TAGTAGTAAACATAGCGGCGTTGGCTCGGGATGGTGACACC
