>Addgene plasmid #49417 | JpExpress404 PTEN-LONG | addgene partial sequence | sequence record 93500 | pNI-Rev 5'-CGTTGCTTTTTCGATTGATG-3'
TCTATTATTTATGATTTTTTGTATATACAATATTTCTAGTTTGTTAAAGAGAATTAAGAAAATAAATCTC
GAAAATAATAAAGGGAAAATCAGTTTTTGATATCAAAATTATACATGTCAACGATAATACAAAATATAAT
ACAAACTATAAGATGTTATCAGTATTTATTATCATTTAGAATAAATTTTGTGTCGCCCTTAATTGTGAGC
GGATAACAATTACGAGCTTCATGCACAGTGAAATCATGAAAAATTTATTTGCTTTGTGAGCGGATAACAA
TTATAATATGTGGAATTGTGAGCGCTCACAATTCCACAACGGTTTCCCTCTAGAAATAATTTTGTTTAAC
TTTTAGGAGGTAAAACATATGAGCGAGTCCCCAGTCACCATCAGCAGAGCAGGCAACGCAGGTGAACTGG
TTAGCCCGTTGCTGCTGCCGCCGACGCGCCGTCGTCGTCGCCGTCACATTCAGGGTCCTGGTCCGGTGCT
GAACCTGCCGTCTGCTGCAGCTGCTCCGCCGGTTGCTCGTGCGCCAGAGGCAGCGGGTGGCGGTTCCCGT
TCCGAGGATTATAGCTCCTCGCCGCATAGCGCAGCAGCGGCAGCTCGTCCGCTGGCGGCAGAGGAAAAGC
AGGCTCAGTCGCTGCAACCGAGCTCTAGCCGTCGTTCTAGCCACTACCCAGCGGCCGTTCAGAGCCAGGC
AGCCGCAGAACGTGGCGCGAGCGCGACGGCCAAAAGCCGCGCAATTAGCATTCTGCAAAAGAAACCGCGT
CACCAACAACTGTTGCCAAGCTTGAGCAGCTTCTTTT
